>Addgene plasmid #155051 | pLCHKO_HPRT1_exon2_1_Lb | addgene full sequence | sequence record 308437 | Addgene NGS Result
GGGTCTCTCTGGTTAGACCAGATCTGAGCCTGGGAGCTCTCTGGCTAACTAGGGAACCCACTGCTTAAGC
CTCAATAAAGCTTGCCTTGAGTGCTTCAAGTAGTGTGTGCCCGTCTGTTGTGTGACTCTGGTAACTAGAG
ATCCCTCAGACCCTTTTAGTCAGTGTGGAAAATCTCTAGCAGTGGCGCCCGAACAGGGACTTGAAAGCGA
AAGGGAAACCAGAGGAGCTCTCTCGACGCAGGACTCGGCTTGCTGAAGCGCGCACGGCAAGAGGCGAGGG
GCGGCGACTGGTGAGTACGCCAAAAATTTTGACTAGCGGAGGCTAGAAGGAGAGAGATGGGTGCGAGAGC
GTCAGTATTAAGCGGGGGAGAATTAGATCGCGATGGGAAAAAATTCGGTTAAGGCCAGGGGGAAAGAAAA
AATATAAATTAAAACATATAGTATGGGCAAGCAGGGAGCTAGAACGATTCGCAGTTAATCCTGGCCTGTT
AGAAACATCAGAAGGCTGTAGACAAATACTGGGACAGCTACAACCATCCCTTCAGACAGGATCAGAAGAA
CTTAGATCATTATATAATACAGTAGCAACCCTCTATTGTGTGCATCAAAGGATAGAGATAAAAGACACCA
AGGAAGCTTTAGACAAGATAGAGGAAGAGCAAAACAAAAGTAAGACCACCGCACAGCAAGCGGCCGCTGA
TCTTCAGACCTGGAGGAGGAGATATGAGGGACAATTGGAGAAGTGAATTATATAAATATAAAGTAGTAAA
AATTGAACCATTAGGAGTAGCACCCACCAAGGCAAAGAGAAGAGTGGTGCAGAGAGAAAAAAGAGCAGTG
GGAATAGGAGCTTTGTTCCTTGGGTTCTTGGGAGCAGCAGGAAGCACTATGGGCGCAGCGTCAATGACGC
TGACGGTACAGGCCAGACAATTATTGTCTGGTATAGTGCAGCAGCAGAACAATTTGCTGAGGGCTATTGA
GGCGCAACAGCATCTGTTGCAACTCACAGTCTGGGGCATCAAGCAGCTCCAGGCAAGAATCCTGGCTGTG
GAAAGATACCTAAAGGATCAACAGCTCCTGGGGATTTGGGGTTGCTCTGGAAAACTCATTTGCACCACTG
CTGTGCCTTGGAATGCTAGTTGGAGTAATAAATCTCTGGAACAGATTTGGAATCACACGACCTGGATGGA
GTGGGACAGAGAAATTAACAATTACACAAGCTTAATACACTCCTTAATTGAAGAATCGCAAAACCAGCAA
GAAAAGAATGAACAAGAATTATTGGAATTAGATAAATGGGCAAGTTTGTGGAATTGGTTTAACATAACAA
ATTGGCTGTGGTATATAAAATTATTCATAATGATAGTAGGAGGCTTGGTAGGTTTAAGAATAGTTTTTGC
TGTACTTTCTATAGTGAATAGAGTTAGGCAGGGATATTCACCATTATCGTTTCAGACCCACCTCCCAACC
CCGAGGGGACCCAGAGAATTCAAAAAAAAAGGCCCTCCTCTTTTATTTTTAAATCTACACTTAGTAGAAA
TTAGCACCGACTCGGTGCCACTTTTTCAAGTTGATAACGGACTAGCCTTATTTCAACTTGCTATGCTGTT
TCCAGCATAGCTCTGAAACTGTAACTATATGTCTTAGTCCGGTACCTCGTCCTTTCCACAAGATATATAA
AGCCAAGAAATCGAAATACTTTCAAGTTACGGTAAGCATATGATAGTCCATTTTAAAACATAATTTTAAA
ACTGCAAACTACCCAAGAAATTATTACTTTCTACGTCACGTATTTTGTACTAATATCTTTGTGTTTACAG
TCAAATTAATTCTAATTATCTCTCTAACAGCCTTGTATCGTATATGCAAATATGAAGGAATCATGGGAAA
TAGGCCCTCGAATTCTAGATCTTGAGACAAATGGCAGTATTCATCCACAATTTTAAAAGAAAAGGGGGGA
TTGGGGGGTACAGTGCAGGGGAAAGAATAGTAGACATAATAGCAACAGACATACAAACTAAAGAATTACA
AAAACAAATTACAAAAATTCAAAATTTTCGGGTTTATTACAGGGACAGCAGAGATCCACTTTGGCGCCGG
CTCGAGGGGGCCCGGGTTGCGCCTTTTCCAAGGCAGCCCTGGGTTTGCGCAGGGACGCGGCTGCTCTGGG
CGTGGTTCCGGGAAACGCAGCGGCGCCGACCCTGGGTCTCGCACATTCTTCACGTCCGTTCGCAGCGTCA
CCCGGATCTTCGCCGCTACCCTTGTGGGCCCCCCGGCGACGCTTCCTGCTCCGCCCCTAAGTCGGGAAGG
TTCCTTGCGGTTCGCGGCGTGCCGGACGTGACAAACGGAAGCCGCAGCTCACACTAGTACCCTCGCAGAC
GGACAGCGCCAGGGAGCAATGGCAGCGCGCCGACCGCGATGGGCTGTGGCCAATAGCGGCTGCTCAGCAG
GGCGCGCCGAGAGCAGCGGCCGGGAAGGGGCGGTGCGGGAGGCGGGGTGTGGGGCGGTAGTGTGGGCCCT
GTTCCTGCCCGCGCGGTGTTCCGCATTCTGCAAGCCTCCGGAGCGCACGTCGGCAGTCGGCTCCCTCGTT
GACCGAATCACCGACCTCTCTCCCCAGGGGGATCCACCGGAGCTTACCATGACCGAGTACAAGCCCACGG
TGCGCCTCGCCACCCGCGACGACGTCCCCAGGGCCGTACGCACCCTCGCCGCCGCGTTCGCCGACTACCC
CGCCACGCGCCACACCGTCGATCCGGACCGCCACATCGAGCGGGTCACCGAGCTGCAAGAACTCTTCCTC
ACGCGCGTCGGGCTCGACATCGGCAAGGTGTGGGTCGCGGACGACGGCGCCGCCGTGGCGGTCTGGACCA
CGCCGGAGAGCGTCGAAGCGGGGGCGGTGTTCGCCGAGATCGGCCCGCGCATGGCCGAGTTGAGCGGTTC
CCGGCTGGCCGCGCAGCAACAGATGGAAGGCCTCCTGGCGCCGCACCGGCCCAAGGAGCCCGCGTGGTTC
CTGGCCACCGTCGGTGTTTCGCCCGACCACCAGGGCAAGGGTCTGGGCAGCGCCGTCGTGCTCCCCGGAG
TGGAGGCGGCCGAGCGCGCCGGGGTGCCCGCCTTCCTGGAGACCTCCGCGCCCCGCAACCTCCCCTTCTA
CGAGCGGCTCGGCTTCACCGTCACCGCCGACGTCGAGGTGCCCGAAGGACCGCGCACCTGGTGCATGACC
CGCAAGCCCGGTGCCTGAACGCGTTAAGTCGACAATCAACCTCTGGATTACAAAATTTGTGAAAGATTGA
CTGGTATTCTTAACTATGTTGCTCCTTTTACGCTATGTGGATACGCTGCTTTAATGCCTTTGTATCATGC
TATTGCTTCCCGTATGGCTTTCATTTTCTCCTCCTTGTATAAATCCTGGTTGCTGTCTCTTTATGAGGAG
TTGTGGCCCGTTGTCAGGCAACGTGGCGTGGTGTGCACTGTGTTTGCTGACGCAACCCCCACTGGTTGGG
GCATTGCCACCACCTGTCAGCTCCTTTCCGGGACTTTCGCTTTCCCCCTCCCTATTGCCACGGCGGAACT
CATCGCCGCCTGCCTTGCCCGCTGCTGGACAGGGGCTCGGCTGTTGGGCACTGACAATTCCGTGGTGTTG
TCGGGGAAATCATCGTCCTTTCCTTGGCTGCTCGCCTGTGTTGCCACCTGGATTCTGCGCGGGACGTCCT
TCTGCTACGTCCCTTCGGCCCTCAATCCAGCGGACCTTCCTTCCCGCGGCCTGCTGCCGGCTCTGCGGCC
TCTTCCGCGTCTTCGCCTTCGCCCTCAGACGAGTCGGATCTCCCTTTGGGCCGCCTCCCCGCGTCGACTT
TAAGACCAATGACTTACAAGGCAGCTGTAGATCTTAGCCACTTTTTAAAAGAAAAGGGGGGACTGGAAGG
GCTAATTCACTCCCAACGAAGACAAGATCTGCTTTTTGCTTGTACTGGGTCTCTCTGGTTAGACCAGATC
TGAGCCTGGGAGCTCTCTGGCTAACTAGGGAACCCACTGCTTAAGCCTCAATAAAGCTTGCCTTGAGTGC
TTCAAGTAGTGTGTGCCCGTCTGTTGTGTGACTCTGGTAACTAGAGATCCCTCAGACCCTTTTAGTCAGT
GTGGAAAATCTCTAGCAGTACGTATAGTAGTTCATGTCATCTTATTATTCAGTATTTATAACTTGCAAAG
AAATGAATATCAGAGAGTGAGAGGAACTTGTTTATTGCAGCTTATAATGGTTACAAATAAAGCAATAGCA
TCACAAATTTCACAAATAAAGCATTTTTTTCACTGCATTCTAGTTGTGGTTTGTCCAAACTCATCAATGT
ATCTTATCATGTCTGGCTCTAGCTATCCCGCCCCTAACTCCGCCCATCCCGCCCCTAACTCCGCCCAGTT
CCGCCCATTCTCCGCCCCATGGCTGACTAATTTTTTTTATTTATGCAGAGGCCGAGGCCGCCTCGGCCTC
TGAGCTATTCCAGAAGTAGTGAGGAGGCTTTTTTGGAGGCCTAGGGACGTACCCAATTCGCCCTATAGTG
AGTCGTATTACGCGCGCTCACTGGCCGTCGTTTTACAACGTCGTGACTGGGAAAACCCTGGCGTTACCCA
ACTTAATCGCCTTGCAGCACATCCCCCTTTCGCCAGCTGGCGTAATAGCGAAGAGGCCCGCACCGATCGC
CCTTCCCAACAGTTGCGCAGCCTGAATGGCGAATGGG
[124 nt withheld, positions 4728-4851]
C
[91 nt withheld, positions 4853-4943]
A
[49 nt withheld, positions 4945-4993]
CCTTTGACGTTGGAGTCCACGTTCTTT
[37 nt withheld, positions 5021-5057]
ACCCTATCTCGGTCTATTCTTTTGATTTATAAGGGATTTTGCCGATTTCGGCCTATTGGTTAAAAAATGA
GCTGATTTAACAAAAATTTAACGCGAATTTTAACAAAATATTAACGCTTACAATTTAGGTGGCACTTTTC
GGGGAAATGTGCGCGGAACCCCTATTTGTTTATTTTTCTAAATACATTCAAATATGTATCCGCTCATGAG
ACAATAACCCTGATAAATGCTTCAATAATATTGAAAAAGGAAGAGTATGAGTATTCAACATTTCCGTGTC
GCCCTTATTCCCTTTTTTGCGGCATTTTGCCTTCCTGTTTTTGCTCACCCAGAAACGCTGGTGAAAGTAA
AAGATGCTGAAGATCAGTTGGGTGCACGAGTGGGTTACATCGAACTGGATCTCAACAGCGGTAAGATCCT
TGAGAGTTTTCGCCCCGAAGAACGTTTTCCAATGATGAGCACTTTTAAAGTTCTGCTATGTGGCGCGGTA
TTATCCCGTATTGACGCCGGGCAAGAGCAACTCGGTCGCCGCATACACTATTCTCAGAATGACTTGGTTG
AGTACTCACCAGTCACAGAAAAGCATCTTACGGATGGCATGACAGTAAGAGAATTATGCAGTGCTGCCAT
AACCATGAGTGATAACACTGCGGCCAACTTACTTCTGACAACGATCGGAGGACCGAAGGAGCTAACCGCT
TTTTTGCACAACATGGGGGATCATGTAACTCGCCTTGATCGTTGGGAACCGGAGCTGAATGAAGCCATAC
CAAACGACGAGCGTGACACCACGATGCCTGTAGCAATGGCAACAACGTTGCGCAAACTATTAACTGGCGA
ACTACTTACTCTAGCTTCCCGGCAACAATTAATAGACTGGATGGAGGCGGATAAAGTTGCAGGACCACTT
CTGCGCTCGGCCCTTCCGGCTGGCTGGTTTATTGCTGATAAATCTGGAGCCGGTGAGCGTGGGTCTCGCG
GTATCATTGCAGCACTGGGGCCAGATGGTAAGCCCTCCCGTATCGTAGTTATCTACACGACGGGGAGTCA
GGCAACTATGGATGAACGAAATAGACAGATCGCTGAGATAGGTGCCTCACTGATTAAGCATTGGTAACTG
TCAGACCAAGTTTACTCATATATACTTTAGATTGATTTAAAACTTCATTTTTAATTTAAAAGGATCTAGG
TGAAGATCCTTTTTGATAATCTCATGACCAAAATCCCTTAACGTGAGTTTTCGTTCCACTGAGCGTCAGA
CCCCGTAGAAAAGATCAAAGGATCTTCTTGAGATCCTTTTTTTCTGCGCGTAATCTGCTGCTTGCAAACA
AAAAAACCACCGCTACCAGCGGTGGTTTGTTTGCCGGATCAAGAGCTACCAACTCTTTTTCCGAAGGTAA
CTGGCTTCAGCAGAGCGCAGATACCAAATACTGTTCTTCTAGTGTAGCCGTAGTTAGGCCACCACTTCAA
GAACTCTGTAGCACCGCCTACATACCTCGCTCTGCTAATCCTGTTACCAGTGGCTGCTGCCAGTGGCGAT
AAGTCGTGTCTTACCGGGTTGGACTCAAGACGATAGTTACCGGATAAGGCGCAGCGGTCGGGCTGAACGG
GGGGTTCGTGCACACAGCCCAGCTTGGAGCGAACGACCTACACCGAACTGAGATACCTACAGCGTGAGCT
ATGAGAAAGCGCCACGCTTCCCGAAGGGAGAAAGGCGGACAGGTATCCGGTAAGCGGCAGGGTCGGAACA
GGAGAGCGCACGAGGGAGCTTCCAGGGGGAAACGCCTGGTATCTTTATAGTCCTGTCGGGTTTCGCCACC
TCTGACTTGAGCGTCGATTTTTGTGATGCTCGTCAGGGGGGCGGAGCCTATGGAAAAACGCCAGCAACGC
GGCCTTTTTACGGTTCCTGGCCTTTTGCTGGCCTTTTGCTCACATGTTCTTTCCTGCGTTATCCCCTGAT
TCTGTGGATAACCGTATTACCGCCTTTGAGTGAGCTGATACCGCTCGCCGCAGCCGAACGACCGAGCGCA
GCGAGTCAGTGAGCGAGGAAGCGGAAGAGCGCCCAATACGCAAACCGCCTCTCCCCGCGCGTTGGCCGAT
TCATTAATGCAGCTGGCACGACAGGTTTCCCGACTGGAAAGCGGGCAGTGAGCGCAACGCAATTAATGTG
AGTTAGCTCACTCATTAGGCACCCCAGGCTTTACACTTTATGCTTCCGGCTCGTATGTTGTGTGGAATTG
TGAGCGGATAACAATTTCACACAGGAAACAGCTATGACCATGATTACGCCAAGCGCGCAATTAACCCTCA
CTAAAGGGAACAAAAGCTGGAGCTGCAAGCTTAATGTAGTCTTATGCAATACTCTTGTAGTCTTGCAACA
TGGTAACGATGAGTTAGCAACATGCCTTACAAGGAGAGAAAAAGCACCGTGCATGCCGATTGGTGGAAGT
AAGGTGGTACGATCGTGCCTTATTAGGAAGGCAACAGACGGGTCTGACATGGATTGGACGAACCACTGAA
TTGCCGCATTGCAGAGATATTGTATTTAAGTGCCTAGCTCGATACATAAAC
Features (pLannotate 1.2.2; 27 found; start..end, strand, type, name):
      1..181     +  LTR            5' LTR (truncated): truncated 5' long terminal repeat (LTR) from HIV-1
    228..353     +  misc_feature   HIV-1 Ψ: packaging signal of human immunodeficiency virus type 1
    337..700     +  CDS            HIV-1 gag (fragment): gag protein from human immunodeficiency virus 1; gag
    846..1079    +  misc_feature   RRE: The Rev response element (RRE) of HIV-1 allows for Rev-dependent mRNA export from the nucleus to the cytoplasm.
   1456..1482    +  CDS            Rev (fragment): human immunodeficiency virus 1 (HIV-1) Rev protein; rev; enhances nuclear export of unspliced and incompletely spliced viral mRNAs
   1544..1611    -  misc_RNA       tracrRNA (fragment): trans-activating CRISPR RNA for the Streptococcus pyogenes CRISPR/Cas9 system
   1659..1899    -  promoter       U6 promoter: RNA polymerase III promoter for human U6 snRNA
   1941..2058    +  misc_feature   cPPT/CTS: central polypurine tract and central termination sequence of HIV-1
   2117..2617    +  promoter       hPGK promoter: human phosphoglycerate kinase 1 promoter
   2639..3238    +  CDS            PuroR (fragment): puromycin N-acetyltransferase; pac from Streptomyces; confers resistance to puromycin
   3254..3842    +  misc_feature   WPRE: woodchuck hepatitis virus posttranscriptional regulatory element
   3893..3912    +  misc_feature   cPPT/CTS (fragment): central polypurine tract and central termination sequence of HIV-1
   3914..4147    +  LTR            3' LTR (ΔU3): self-inactivating 3' long terminal repeat (LTR) from HIV-1
   4225..4346    +  polyA_signal   SV40 poly(A) signal: SV40 polyadenylation signal
   4386..4521    +  rep_origin     SV40 ori: SV40 origin of replication
   4542..4560    -  promoter       T7 promoter: promoter for bacteriophage T7 RNA polymerase
   4568..4723    +  CDS            lacZα (fragment): LacZα fragment of β-galactosidase; lacZ fragment
   4728..5156    +  rep_origin     f1 ori (sequence partly withheld): f1 bacteriophage origin of replication; arrow indicates direction of (+) strand synthesis
   5209..5313    +  promoter       AmpR promoter: bla
   5314..6174    +  CDS            AmpR: β-lactamase; bla; confers resistance to ampicillin, carbenicillin, and related antibiotics
   6345..6933    +  rep_origin     ori: high-copy-number ColE1/pMB1/pBR322/pUC origin of replication
   7116..7208    +  CDS            lacI (fragment): lac repressor; lacI; The lac repressor binds to the lac operator to inhibit transcription in E. coli. This inhibition can be relieved by adding lactose or isopropyl-β-D-thiogalactopyranoside (IPTG).
   7221..7242    +  protein_bind   CAP binding site: CAP binding activates transcription in the presence of cAMP. E. coli catabolite activator protein
   7257..7287    +  promoter       lac promoter: promoter for the E. coli lac operon
   7295..7311    +  protein_bind   lac operator: The lac repressor binds to the lac operator to inhibit transcription in E. coli. This inhibition can be relieved by adding lactose or isopropyl-β-D-thiogalactopyranoside (IPTG). lac repressor encoded by lacI
   7356..7374    +  promoter       T3 promoter: promoter for bacteriophage T3 RNA polymerase
   7402..7628    +  promoter       RSV promoter: Rous sarcoma virus enhancer/promoter
