[The description below was written by a language model from this plasmid's Addgene catalogue record and pLannotate feature annotations shown in this document.]
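Description:
pLCHKO_HPRT1_exon2_1_Lb is a third-generation-style, self-inactivating HIV-1 lentiviral transfer plasmid built on the pLCHKO backbone for use with the CHyMErA system, which combines SpCas9 and LbCas12a nucleases. In bacteria it is maintained through a high-copy ColE1/pUC-type origin and selected with ampicillin via the bla gene. An f1 origin, an SV40 origin and remnants of a lac/T7/T3 cloning region are also carried in the backbone. An RSV promoter drives a truncated 5' LTR to produce the viral genomic RNA, which contains the Ψ packaging signal with a gag fragment, the Rev response element, cPPT/CTS, WPRE and a ΔU3 3' LTR followed by an SV40 polyadenylation signal.

The payload is a roughly 150 bp hybrid guide RNA (hgRNA) transcribed from a human U6 Pol III promoter. As the depositor notes and the feature table confirms, this cassette lies on the antisense strand relative to the viral genome. The hgRNA fuses a Cas9 spacer and SpCas9 tracrRNA scaffold to an LbCas12a direct repeat and a Cas12a spacer, so a single transcript yields two guides, one for each nuclease. According to the record, this pair is designed to delete exon 2 of human HPRT1. The insert was cloned through BfuAI sites that were destroyed in the process. A separate sense-strand cassette uses the human PGK promoter to express puromycin N-acetyltransferase, allowing selection of transduced mammalian cells. The plasmid does not encode either nuclease, so these must be supplied separately in the target cells. It serves as an exon-deletion construct for the hybrid Cas9–Cas12a platform.
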