Addgene plasmid #155051: pLCHKO_HPRT1_exon2_1_Lb
Purpose: Lentiviral plasmid for expressing U6 driven hybrid guide (hg)RNA for deletion of HPRT1 exon 2 using SpCas9 and LbCas12a nucleases (CHyMErA system)
Depositing lab: Benjamin Blencowe & Jason Moffat. Depositing organization: University of Toronto. Publication: Genetic interaction mapping and exon-resolution functional genomics with a hybrid Cas9-Cas12a platform. Gonatopoulos-Pournatzis T, Aregger M, Brown KR, Farhangmehr S, Braunschweig U, Ward HN, Ha KCH, Weiss A, Billmann M, Durbic T, Myers CL, Blencowe BJ, Moffat J. Nat Biotechnol. 2020 May;38(5):638-648. doi: 10.1038/s41587-020-0437-z. Epub 2020 Mar 16. PubMed 32249828.
Backbone
  Vector backbone: pLCHKO
  Backbone size w/o insert (bp): 7481
  Vector type: Mammalian Expression, Lentiviral, CRISPR
  Selectable markers: Puromycin
Growth in bacteria
  Bacterial resistance: Ampicillin, 100 μg/mL
  Growth temperature: 30°C
  Growth strain: NEB Stable
  Copy number: High Copy
Gene/Insert
  Gene/Insert name: (hg)RNA for deletion of HPRT1 exon 2
  gRNA/shRNA sequence: GACTAAGACATATAGTTACAgtttcagagctatgctggaaacagcatagcaagttgaaataaggctagtccgttatcaacttgaaaaagtggcaccgagtcggtgctaatttctactaagtgtagatTTAAAAATAAAAGAGGAGGGCCT
  Species: H. sapiens (human)
  Insert size (bp): 150
  Promoter: U6
  Cloning method: Restriction Enzyme; 5′ cloning site BfuAI (destroyed during cloning); 3′ cloning site BfuAI (destroyed during cloning)
  Sequencing primers: 5′ actatcatatgcttaccgtaac
Terms and licenses: Academic/Nonprofit Terms; Industry Terms: Not Available to Industry
Depositor comments: U6-driven hgRNA cassette encoded on anti-sense strand
How to cite: pLCHKO_HPRT1_exon2_1_Lb was a gift from Benjamin Blencowe & Jason Moffat (Addgene plasmid # 155051 ; http://n2t.net/addgene:155051 ; RRID:Addgene_155051)
